>Addgene plasmid #11955 | pBS505 EF1alpha-EGFPcre* | depositor partial sequence | sequence record 7152 | Author sequence
CAGCGCACATGTTCGGCGAGGCGGGGCCTGCGAGCGCGGCCACCGAGAATCGGACGGGGGTAGTCTCAAG
CTGGCCGGCCTGCTCTGGTGCCTGGCCTCGCGCCGCCGTGTATCGCCCCGCCCTGGGCGGCAAGGCTGGC
CCGGTCGGCACCAGTTGCGTGAGCGGAAAGATGGCCGCTTCCCGGCCCTGCTGCAGGGAGCTCAAAATGG
AGGACGCGGCGCTCGGGAGAGCGGGCGGGTGAGTCACCCACACAAAGGAAAAGGGCCTTTCCGTCGTCAG
CCGTCGCTTCATGTGACTCCACGGAGTACCGGGCGCCGTCCAGGCACCTCGATTAGTTCTCGAGCTTTTG
GAGTACGTCGTCTTTAGGTTGGGGGGAGGGGTTTTATGCGATGGAGTTTCCCCACACTGAGTGGGTGGAG
ACTGAAGTTAGGCCAGCTTGGCACTTGATGTAATTCTCCTTGGAATTTGCCCTTTTTGAGTTTGGATCTT
GGTTCATTCTCAAGCCTCAGACAGTGGTTCAAAGTTTTTTTCTTCCATTTCAGGTGTCGTGAGGAATTCT
CTAGCGCTACCGGTCGCCACCATGGTGAGCAAGGGCGAGGAGCTGTTCACCGGGGTGGTGCCCATCCTGG
TCGAGCTGGACGGCGACGTAAACGGCCACAAGTTCAGCGTGTCCGGCGAGGGCGAGGGCGATGCCACCTA
CGGCAAGCTGACCCTGAAGTTCATCTGCACCACCGGCAAGCTGCCCGTGCCCTGGCCCACCCTCGTGACC
ACCCTGACCTACGGCGTGCAGTGCTTCAGCCGCTACCCCGACCACATGAAGCAGCACGACTTCTTCAAGT
CCGCCATGCCCGAAGGCTACGTCCAGGAGCGCACCATCTTCTTCAAGGACGACGGCAACTACAAGACCCG
CGCCGAGGTGAAGTTCGAGGGCGACACCCTGGTGAACCGCATCGAGCTGAAGGGCATCGACTTCAAGGAG
GACGGCAACATCCTGGGGCACAAGCTGGAGTACAACTACAACAGCCACAACGTCTATATCATGGCCGACA
AGCAGAAGAACGGCATCAAGGTGAACTTCAAGATCCGCCACAACATCGAGGACGGCAGCGTGCAGCTCGC
CGACCACTACCAGCAGAACACCCCCATCGGCGACGGCCCCGTGCTGCTGCCCGACAACCACTACCTGAGC
ACCCAGTCCGCCCTGAGCAAAGACCCCAACGAGAAGCGCGATCACATGGTCCTGCTGGAGTTCGTGACCG
CCGCCGGGATCACTCTCGGCATGGACGAGCTGTACAAGTCCGGACTCAGATCTCGAGCTCAAGCTTCGAA
TTCTGCAGTCGACGGAGAAAGCTCAGGCTCTGGCTCAGAGTCTGACTCCATGGCCAATTTACTGACCGTA
CACCAAAATTTGCCTGCATTACCGGTCGATGCAACGAGTGATGAGGTTCGCAAGAACCTGATGGACATGT
TCAGGGATCGCCAGGCGTTTTCTGAGCATACCTGGAAAATGCTTCTGTCCGTTTGCCGGTCGTGGGCGGC
ATGGTGCAAGTTGAATAACCGGAAATGGTTTCCCGCAGAACCTGAAGATGTTCGCGATTATCTTCTATAT
CTTCAGGCGCGCGGTCTGGCAGTAAAAACTATCCAGCAACATTTGGGCCAGCTAAACATGCTTCATCGTC
GGTCCGGGCTGCCACGACCAAGTGACAGCAATGCTGTTTCACTGGTTATGCGGCGGATCCGAAAAGAAAA
CGTTGATGCCGGTGAACGTGCAAAACAGGCTCTAGCGTTCGAACGCACTGATTTCGACCAGGTTCGTTCA
CTCATGGAAAATAGCGATCGCTGCCAGGATATACGTAATCTGGCATTTCTGGGGATTGCTTATAACACCC
TGTTACGTATAGCCGAAATTGCCAGGATCAGGGTTAAAGATATCTCACGTACTGACGGTGGGAGAATGTT
AATCCATATTGGCAGAACGAAAACGCTGGTTAGCACCGCAGGTGTAGAGAAGGCACTTAGCCTGGGGGTA
ACTAAACTGGTCGAGCGATGGATTTCCGTCTCTGGTGTAGCTGATGATCCGAATAACTACCTGTTTTGCC
GGGTCAGAAAAAATGGTGTTGCCGCGCCATCTGCCACCAGCCAGCTATCAACTCGCGCCC
