>Addgene plasmid #11955 | pBS505 EF1alpha-EGFPcre* | addgene partial sequence | sequence record 18814 | 11955 with EF1a-Fwd
ATTCTCTAGCGCTACCGGTCGCCACCATGGTGAGCAAGGGCGAGGAGCTGTTCACCGGGGTGGTGCCCAT
CCTGGTCGAGCTGGACGGCGACGTAAACGGCCACAAGTTCAGCGTGTCCGGCGAGGGCGAGGGCGATGCC
ACCTACGGCAAGCTGACCCTGAAGTTCATCTGCACCACCGGCAAGCTGCCCGTGCCCTGGCCCACCCTCG
TGACCACCCTGACCTACGGCGTGCAGTGCTTCAGCCGCTACCCCGACCACATGAAGCAGCACGACTTCTT
CAAGTCCGCCATGCCCGAAGGCTACGTCCAGGAGCGCACCATCTTCTTCAAGGACGACGGCAACTACAAG
ACCCGCGCCGAGGTGAAGTTCGAGGGCGACACCCTGGTGAACCGCATCGAGCTGAAGGGCATCGACTTCA
AGGAGGACGGCAACATCCTGGGGCACAAGCTGGAGTACAACTACAACAGCCACAACGTCTATATCATGGC
CGACAAGCAGAAGAACGGCATCAAGGTGAACTTCAAGATCCGCCACAACATCGAGGACGGCAGCGTGCAG
CTCGCCGACCACTACCAGCAGAACACCCCCATCGGCGACGGCCCCGTGCTGCTGCCCGACAACCACTACC
TGAGCACCCAGTCCGCCCTGAGCAAAGACCCCAACGAGAAGCGCGATCACATGGTCCTGCTGGAGTTCGT
GACCGCCGCCGGGATCACTCTCGGCATGGACGAGCTGTACAAGTCCGGACTCAGATCTCGAGCTCAAGCT
TCGAATTCTGCAGTCGACGGAGAAAGCTCAGGCTCTGGCTCAGAGTCTGACTCCATGGCCAATTTACTGA
CCGTACACCAAAATTTGCCTGCATTACCGGTCGATGCAAC
