>Addgene plasmid #11955 | pBS505 EF1alpha-EGFPcre* | addgene partial sequence | sequence record 18815 | 11955 with EGFP-C
AGAGCTGTCAGTCCGGACTCAGATCTCGAGCTCAAGCTTCGAATTCTGCAGTCGACGGAGAAAGCTCAGG
CTCTGGCTCAGAGTCTGACTCCATGGCCAATTTACTGACCGTACACCAAAATTTGCCTGCATTACCGGTC
GATGCAACGAGTGATGAGGTTCGCAAGAACCTGATGGACATGTTCAGGGATCGCCAGGCGTTTTCTGAGC
ATACCTGGAAAATGCTTCTGTCCGTTTGCCGGTCGTGGGCGGCATGGTGCAAGTTGAATAACCGGAAATG
GTTTCCCGCAGAACCTGAAGATGTTCGCGATTATCTTCTATATCTTCAGGCGCGCGGTCTGGCAGTAAAA
ACTATCCAGCAACATTTGGGCCAGCTAAACATGCTTCATCGTCGGTCCGGGCTGCCACGACCAAGTGACA
GCAATGCTGTTTCACTGGTTATGCGGCGGATCCGAAAAGAAAACGTTGATGCCGGTGAACGTGCAAAACA
GGCTCTAGCGTTCGAACGCACTGATTTCGACCAGGTTCGTTCACTCATGGAAAATAGCGATCGCTGCCAG
GATATACGTAATCTGGCATTTCTGGGGATTGCTTATAACACCCTGTTACGTATAGCCGAAATTGCCAGGA
TCAGGGTTAAAGATATCTCACGTACTGACGGTGGGAGAATGTTAATCCATATTGGCAGAACGAAAACGCT
GGTTAGCACCGCAGGTGTAGAGAAGGCACTTAGCCTGGGGGTAACTAAACTGGTCGAGCGATGGATTTCC
GTCTCTGGTGTAGCTGATGATCCGAATAACTACCTGTTTTGCCGGGTCAGAAAAAATGGTGTTGCCGCGC
CATCTGCCACCAGCCAGCTATCAACTCGCGCCC
