>Addgene plasmid #11955 | pBS505 EF1alpha-EGFPcre* | addgene partial sequence | sequence record 18816 | EGFP-N 5'-CGTCGCCGTCCAGCTCGACCAG-3'
GGTAGCGCTAGAGAATTCCTCACGACACCTGAAATGGAAGAAAAAAACTTTGAACCACTGTCTGAGGCTT
GAGAATGAACCAAGATCCAAACTCAAAAAGGGCAAATTCCAAGGAGAATTACATCAAGTGCCAAGCTGGC
CTAACTTCAGTCTCCACCCACTCAGTGTGGGGAAACTCCATCGCATAAAACCCCTCCCCCCAACCTAAAG
ACGACGTACTCCAAAAGCTCGAGAACTAATCGAGGTGCCTGGACGGCGCCCGGTACTCCGTGGAGTCACA
TGAAGCGACGGCTGACGACGGAAAGGCCCTTTTCCTTTGTGTGGGTGACTCACCCGCCCGCTCTCCCGAG
CGCCGCGTCCTCCATTTTGAGCTCCCTGCAGCAGGGCCGGGAAGCGGCCATCTTTCCGCTCACGCAACTG
GTGCCGACCGGGCCAGCCTTGCCGCCCAGGGCGGGGCGATACACGGCGGCGCGAGGCCAGGCACCAGAGC
AGGCCGGCCAGCTTGAGACTACCCCCGTCCGATTCTCGGTGGCCGCGCTCGCAGGCCCCGCCTCGCCGAA
CATGTGCGCTG
