[The description below was written by a language model from this plasmid's Addgene catalogue record.]
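Description:
pBS505 EF1alpha-EGFPcre* is a mammalian expression plasmid for producing a fluorescent form of Cre recombinase. The record does not name the backbone, listing only a size of about 6.6 kb without the insert. The plasmid is maintained at high copy in E. coli under ampicillin selection. No feature table is provided, so the origin of replication, polyadenylation signal and any mammalian selection marker are not stated.

The payload is an approximately 1.8 kb EGFP-cre fusion gene, joining enhanced GFP to the cre gene of bacteriophage P1, driven by the strong elongation factor EF1alpha promoter. The GFP moiety carries the S65T mutation for brighter fluorescence and is codon-optimised for higher expression. Cells that receive the plasmid and express the recombinase can therefore be identified by green fluorescence while Cre acts on loxP-flanked targets. According to the depositor, pBS505 is a close relative of pBS598. It differs in that the NcoI site within EGFPcre has been replaced by a cluster of six-base restriction sites (BspE1, BglII, XhoI, SacI, HindIII, EcoRI, PstI, SalI, NotI), which gives a convenient cloning region inside the fusion gene. A related plasmid, pBS513, carries wild-type cre under the same promoter and serves as the non-fluorescent counterpart.

The EF1alpha promoter is described as expressing at high levels in most cell types, including embryonic stem cells, which makes the construct suitable for Cre delivery in cultured cells. The depositor advises against using it in transgenic mice, because the promoter is often silenced in a transgene setting.
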