Addgene plasmid #11955: pBS505 EF1alpha-EGFPcre*
Depositing lab: Brian Sauer. Depositing organization: National Institute of Diabetes & Digestive & Kidney Diseases (NIDDK). Publication: GFPcre fusion vectors with enhanced expression. Le Y, Miller JL, Sauer B. Anal Biochem. 1999 Jun 1. 270(2):334-6. 10.1006/abio.1999.4110 PubMed 10334853.
Backbone
  Vector backbone: na
  Backbone size w/o insert (bp): 6600
  Vector type: Mammalian Expression, Cre/Lox
Growth in bacteria
  Bacterial resistance: Ampicillin, 100 μg/mL
  Growth temperature: 37°C
  Growth strain: DH5alpha
  Copy number: High Copy
Gene/Insert
  Gene/Insert name: EGFP-cre (alt name: cre)
  Species: bacteriophage P1
  Insert size (bp): 1800
  Entrez Gene: cre (a.k.a. P1_gp003)
  Cloning method: Restriction Enzyme
  Sequencing primers: 5′ EF1a-Fwd
Terms and licenses: Academic/Nonprofit Terms; Industry Terms: Not Available to Industry
Depositor comments: pBS505 is similar to pBS598 except the NcoI site within EGFPcre is replaced by a cluster of 6 bp cutters (BspE1, BglII, XhoI, SacI, HindIII, EcoRI, PstI, SalI, NotI). pBS598 carries the EGFPcre fusion gene under the control of the strong elongation factor EF1alpha promoter. This promoter expresses at high levels in most cell types, including embryonic stem (ES) cells. However its use in transgenic mice is not recommended: the promoter is often silenced in a transgene setting. The GFP moiety of the fusion gene carries the S65T mutation for enhanced fluorescence and is codon-optimised for higher level expression. Note: pBS513 (EF1alpha-cre) is very similar to pBS598 but carries the wt cre gene and thus serves as the non-fluorescent counterpart of pBS598.
How to cite: pBS505 EF1alpha-EGFPcre* was a gift from Brian Sauer (Addgene plasmid # 11955 ; http://n2t.net/addgene:11955 ; RRID:Addgene_11955)
